Addgene plasmid #11549: RCAS-K-ras
Depositing lab: Sandra Orsulic. Depositing organization: Memorial Sloan-Kettering Cancer Center. Publication: Induction of ovarian cancer by defined multiple genetic changes in a mouse model system. Orsulic S, Li Y, Soslow RA, Vitale-Cross LA, Gutkind JS, Varmus HE. Cancer Cell. 2002 Feb . 1(1):53-62. 10.1016/S1535-6108(01)00002-2 PubMed 12086888.
Backbone
  Vector backbone: RCAS
  Backbone size w/o insert (bp): 11600
  Vector type: Retroviral
Growth in bacteria
  Bacterial resistance: Ampicillin, 100 μg/mL
  Growth temperature: 37°C
  Growth strain: DH5alpha
  Copy number: Unknown
Gene/Insert
  Gene/Insert name: v-Ki-ras2 Kirsten rat sarcoma viral oncogene homolog (alt names: K-ras; Ki-ras; Kras)
  Species: M. musculus (mouse)
  Insert size (bp): 600
  Mutation: G12D
  GenBank ID: NC_000072
  Entrez Gene: Kras (a.k.a. K-Ras, K-Ras 2, K-ras, Ki-ras, Kras-2, Kras2, c-K-ras, c-Ki-ras, p21B, ras)
  Cloning method: Restriction Enzyme; 5′ cloning site Pme1 (destroyed during cloning); 3′ cloning site Pme1 (destroyed during cloning)
  Sequencing primers: 5′ RCAS-F
Terms and licenses: Academic/Nonprofit Terms; Industry Terms: Not Available to Industry
Depositor comments: The RCAS vectors that carry oncogenes are harmless for mammalian cells, but can be oncogenic in avian cells since some avian cells express the receptor for the RCAS virus.
How to cite: RCAS-K-ras was a gift from Sandra Orsulic (Addgene plasmid # 11549 ; http://n2t.net/addgene:11549 ; RRID:Addgene_11549)
