[The description below was written by a language model from this plasmid's Addgene catalogue record.]
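Description:
RCAS-K-ras is a retroviral vector built on the RCAS backbone (about 11.6 kb without insert), a replication-competent avian retroviral system derived from avian leukosis/sarcoma virus, in which a foreign gene is carried alongside the viral genes and expressed from the viral LTR through a spliced message. The plasmid is propagated in E. coli under ampicillin selection; the record gives no feature table, so the bacterial origin of replication and the exact arrangement of viral elements are not documented here, and copy number is listed as unknown.

The payload is a roughly 600 bp mouse Kras coding sequence carrying the G12D substitution, a well-known activating mutation that impairs GTP hydrolysis and locks the Ras protein in its signalling-active state. The insert was placed into a PmeI site, and both flanking sites were destroyed during cloning, so the fragment cannot be released with that enzyme. No epitope tag, reporter or separate internal promoter is recorded.

RCAS viruses are normally produced in avian cells, where they replicate to high titre, and they infect mammalian cells only if those cells have been engineered to express the avian receptor (TVA), which allows oncogene delivery to defined cell populations. The associated publication used this approach to introduce defined combinations of genetic lesions in a mouse model of ovarian cancer, with this construct supplying oncogenic K-ras. The depositor notes that oncogene-bearing RCAS vectors are harmless to ordinary mammalian cells but can be oncogenic in avian cells, some of which naturally express the viral receptor.
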