>Addgene plasmid #11549 | RCAS-K-ras | addgene partial sequence | sequence record 18258 | RCAS-F 5'-ACATGGGTGGTGGTATAGCGCTTGCG-3'
GCTATTGGTAATTGTGAATACGCTTTTGTCTGTGTGCTGCAGGAGCTGAGCTGACTCTGCTGGTGGCCTC
GCGTACCACTGTGGCATCGATATTTAAATTTAATTAAGTTTTCGAGATCGATATGACTGAGTATAAGCTT
GTGGTGGTTGGAGCTGATGGCGTAGGCAAGAGCGCCTTGACGATACAGCTAATTCAGAATCACTTTGTGG
ATGAGTACGACCCTACGATAGAAGACTCCTACAGGAAACAAGTAGTAATTGATGGAGAAACCTGTCTCTT
GGATATTCTCGACACAGCAGGTCAAGAGGAGTACAGTGCAATGAGGGACCAGTACATGAGAACTGGGGAG
GGCTTTCTTTGTGTATTTGCCATAAATAATACTAAATCATTTGAAGATATTCACCATTATAGAGAACAAA
TTAAAAGAGTAAAGGACTCTGAAGATGTGCCTATGGTCCTGGTAGGGAATAAGTGTGATTTGCCTTCTAG
AACAGTAGACACGAAACAGGCTCAGGAGTTAGCAAGGAGTTACGGGATTCCGTTCATTGAGACCTCAGCA
AAGACAAGACAGGGTGTTGACGATGCCTTCTATACATTAGTCCGAGAAATTCGAAAACATAAAGAAAAGA
TGAGCAAAGATGGGAAGAAGAAGAAGAAGAAGTCAAGGACAAGGTGTACAGTTATGTGACTGCAGCCCGG
GGGATCCACTAGTTCTAGAGCGGCCGCCGATGCGATGTACGGGC
